>Addgene plasmid #59126 | pCDNA-FRT-FAK-FERM10 | depositor full sequence | sequence record 91616 | pCDNA-FRT-FAK-FERM10 sequence 8126 bps
GACGGATCGGGAGATCTCCCGATCCCCTATGGTGCACTCTCAGTACAATCTGCTCTGATGCCGCATAGTT
AAGCCAGTATCTGCTCCCTGCTTGTGTGTTGGAGGTCGCTGAGTAGTGCGCGAGCAAAATTTAAGCTACA
ACAAGGCAAGGCTTGACCGACAATTGCATGAAGAATCTGCTTAGGGTTAGGCGTTTTGCGCTGCTTCGCG
ATGTACGGGCCAGATATACGCGTTGACATTGATTATTGACTAGTTATTAATAGTAATCAATTACGGGGTC
ATTAGTTCATAGCCCATATATGGAGTTCCGCGTTACATAACTTACGGTAAATGGCCCGCCTGGCTGACCG
CCCAACGACCCCCGCCCATTGACGTCAATAATGACGTATGTTCCCATAGTAACGCCAATAGGGACTTTCC
ATTGACGTCAATGGGTGGAGTATTTACGGTAAACTGCCCACTTGGCAGTACATCAAGTGTATCATATGCC
AAGTACGCCCCCTATTGACGTCAATGACGGTAAATGGCCCGCCTGGCATTATGCCCAGTACATGACCTTA
TGGGACTTTCCTACTTGGCAGTACATCTACGTATTAGTCATCGCTATTACCATGGTGATGCGGTTTTGGC
AGTACATCAATGGGCGTGGATAGCGGTTTGACTCACGGGGATTTCCAAGTCTCCACCCCATTGACGTCAA
TGGGAGTTTGTTTTGGCACCAAAATCAACGGGACTTTCCAAAATGTCGTAACAACTCCGCCCCATTGACG
CAAATGGGCGGTAGGCGTGTACGGTGGGAGGTCTATATAAGCAGAGCTCTCTGGCTAACTAGAGAACCCA
CTGCTTACTGGCTTATCGAAATTAATACGACTCACTATAGGGAGACCCAAGCTGGCTAGCGTTTAAACTT
AAGCTTATGGACTACAAGGACGATGACGACAAGGGAAGCGGAGGAAGCGGAGTGAGCAAGGGCGAGGAGC
TGTTCACCGGGGTGGTGCCCATCCTGGTCGAGCTGGACGGCGACGTAAACGGCCACAAGTTCAGCGTGTC
CGGCGAGGGCGAGGGCGATGCCACCTACGGCAAGCTGACCCTGAAGTTCATCTGCACCACCGGCAAGCTG
CCCGTGCCCTGGCCCACCCTCGTGACCACCTTCGGCTACGGCCTGATGTGCTTCGCCCGCTACCCCGACC
ACATGAAGCAGCACGACTTCTTCAAGTCCGCCATGCCCGAAGGCTACGTCCAGGAGCGCACCATCTTCTT
CAAGGACGACGGCAACTACAAGACCCGCGCCGAGGTGAAGTTCGAGGGCGACACCCTGGTGAACCGCATC
GAGCTGAAGGGCATCGACTTCAAGGAGGACGGCAACATCCTGGGGCACAAGCTGGAGTACAACTACAACA
GCCACAACGTCTATATCATGGCCGACAAGCAGAAGAACGGCATCAAGGTGAACTTCAAGATCCGCCACAA
CATCGAGGACGGCAGCGTGCAGCTCGCCGACCACTACCAGCAGAACACCCCCATCGGCGACGGCCCCGTG
CTGCTGCCCGACAACCACTACCTGAGCTACCAGTCCAAACTGAGCAAAGACCCCAACGAGAAGCGCGATC
ACATGGTCCTGCTGGAGTTCGTGACCGCCGCCGGGATCACTCTCGGCATGGACGAGCTGTACAAGTCTAG
AGGAAGCGGAGGAAGCGGAGGAAGCGGAGGAAGCGGAGGAAGCGGAATGGCAGCAGCTTACCTTGATCCA
AACTTGAATCATACACCAAGTTCAAGTGCAAAGACGCACCTCGGTACTGGGATGGAGCGTTCCCCGGGGG
CCATGGAGCGAGTCCTAAAGGTTTTTCACTACTTTGAAAACAGCAGCGAGCCAACGACGTGGGCCAGCAT
TATCCGGCATGGAGATGCTACTGATGTTCGAGGCATAATACAGAAGATTGTGGACTGTCACAAAGTGAAA
AATGTGGCCTGCTATGGGTTGCGACTCAGTCATCTGCAGTCTGAGGAGGTTCACTGGCTGCACCTGGACA
TGGGGGTATCCAATGTGAGAGAGAAATTTGAACTAGCACATCCTCCAGAAGAATGGAAATATGAACTGAG
AATTCGGTACCTGCCC
[369 nt withheld, positions 2117-2485]
GACAAGGAATGCTTCAAGTGTGCCCTTGGTTCAAGCTGGATTATTTCAGTGGAGCTGGCAATTGGCCCAG
AGGAAGGAATCAGCTACCTTACAGACAAGGGTGCAAATCCAACTCACCTGGCAGATTTTAATCAAGTACA
AACTATTCAGTATTCAAACAGTGAAGACAAGGACAGAAAAGGGATGTTGCAACTGAAGATAGCTGGTGCA
CCTGAGCCTCTGACAGTGACAGCACCATCCTTAACCATTGCAGAGAATATGGCTGACTTGATAGACGGAT
ACTGCCGACTGGTGAATGGAGCCACGCAATCTTTTATTATCAGGCCACAGAAAGAAGGTGAAAGAGCTTT
ACCATCAATACCAAAGCTGGCCAACAATGAGAAGCAAGGAGTAAGGTCGCACACAGTCTCTGTATCAGAA
ACAGATGACTATGCAGAGATAATAGATGAAGAAGATACTTATACAATGGGAAGCGGAGGAAGCGGAGAAT
TCGGAAGCGGAGGAAGCGGAGAAAACCTGTATTTTCAGGGCGGAAGCGGAGAAGAGGAAGAGAAAAAAAA
ACAGCAGGAAGAGGAAGCAGAAAGGCTGAGGCGTATTCAAGAAGAAATGGAAAAGGAAAGAAAAAGACGT
GAAGAAGATGAACAACGTCGAAGAAAGGAGGAGGAGGAAAGGCGGATGAAACTTGAGATGGAAGCAAAGA
GAAAACAAGAAGAAGAAGAGAGAAAGAAAAGGGAAGATGATGAAAAACGCAAGAAGAAGGGCTCTGGCGG
CTCTGGCGGCGCGCCCGTGAGCAAGGGCGAGGAGCTGTTCACCGGGGTGGTGCCCATCCTGGTCGAGCTG
GACGGCGACGTAAACGGCCACAAGTTCAGCGTGTCCGGCGAGGGCGAGGGCGATGCCACCTACGGCAAGC
TGACCCTGAAGTTCATCTGCACCACCGGCAAGCTGCCCGTGCCCTGGCCCACCCTCGTGACCACCCTGAC
CTGGGGCGTGCAGTGCTTCGCCCGCTACCCCGACCACATGAAGCAGCACGACTTCTTCAAGTCCGCCATG
CCCGAAGGCTACGTCCAGGAGCGCACCATCTTCTTCAAGGACGACGGCAACTACAAGACCCGCGCCGAGG
TGAAGTTCGAGGGCGACACCCTGGTGAACCGCATCGAGCTGAAGGGCATCGACTTCAAGGAGGACGGCAA
CATCCTGGGGCACAAGCTGGAGTACAACGCCATCAGCGACAACGTCTATATCACCGCCGACAAGCAGAAG
AACGGCATCAAGGCCAACTTCAAGATCCGCCACAACATCGAGGACGGCAGCGTGCAGCTCGCCGACCACT
ACCAGCAGAACACCCCCATCGGCGACGGCCCCGTGCTGCTGCCCGACAACCACTACCTGAGCACCCAGTC
CAAGCTGAGCAAAGACCCCAACGAGAAGCGCGATCACATGGTCCTGCTGGAGTTCGTGACCGCCGCCGGG
ATCACTCTCGGCATGGACGAGCTGTACAAGTTAATTAACGGAAGCGGAGGAAGCGGAGGAAGCGGAGGAA
GCGGATGAGCGGCCGCTCGAGTCTAGAGGGCCCGTTTAAACCCGCTGATCAGCCTCGACTGTGCCTTCTA
GTTGCCAGCCATCTGTTGTTTGCCCCTCCCCCGTGCCTTCCTTGACCCTGGAAGGTGCCACTCCCACTGT
CCTTTCCTAATAAAATGAGGAAATTGCATCGCATTGTCTGAGTAGGTGTCATTCTATTCTGGGGGGTGGG
GTGGGGCAGGACAGCAAGGGGGAGGATTGGGAAGACAATAGCAGGCATGCTGGGGATGCGGTGGGCTCTA
TGGCTTCTGAGGCGGAAAGAACCAGCTGGGGCTCTAGGGGGTATCCCC
[124 nt withheld, positions 4354-4477]
C
[91 nt withheld, positions 4479-4569]
AGGGTGATGGTTCACGTACCTAGAAGTTCCTATTCCGAAGTTCCTATTCTCTAGAAAGTATAGGAACTTC
CTTGGCCAAAAAGCCTGAACTCACCGCGACGTCTGTCGAGAAGTTTCTGATCGAAAAGTTCGACAGCGTC
TCCGACCTGATGCAGCTCTCGGAGGGCGAAGAATCTCGTGCTTTCAGCTTCGATGTAGGAGGGCGTGGAT
ATGTCCTGCGGGTAAATAGCTGCGCCGATGGTTTCTACAAAGATCGTTATGTTTATCGGCACTTTGCATC
GGCCGCGCTCCCGATTCCGGAAGTGCTTGACATTGGGGAATTCAGCGAGAGCCTGACCTATTGCATCTCC
CGCCGTGCACAGGGTGTCACGTTGCAAGACCTGCCTGAAACCGAACTGCCCGCTGTTCTGCAGCCGGTCG
CGGAGGCCATGGATGCGATCGCTGCGGCCGATCTTAGCCAGACGAGCGGGTTCGGCCCATTCGGACCGCA
AGGAATCGGTCAATACACTACATGGCGTGATTTCATATGCGCGATTGCTGATCCCCATGTGTATCACTGG
CAAACTGTGATGGACGACACCGTCAGTGCGTCCGTCGCGCAGGCTCTCGATGAGCTGATGCTTTGGGCCG
AGGACTGCCCCGAAGTCCGGCACCTCGTGCACGCGGATTTCGGCTCCAACAATGTCCTGACGGACAATGG
CCGCATAACAGCGGTCATTGACTGGAGCGAGGCGATGTTCGGGGATTCCCAATACGAGGTCGCCAACATC
TTCTTCTGGAGGCCGTGGTTGGCTTGTATGGAGCAGCAGACGCGCTACTTCGAGCGGAGGCATCCGGAGC
TTGCAGGATCGCCGCGGCTCCGGGCGTATATGCTCCGCATTGGTCTTGACCAACTCTATCAGAGCTTGGT
TGACGGCAATTTCGATGATGCAGCTTGGGCGCAGGGTCGATGCGACGCAATCGTCCGATCCGGAGCCGGG
ACTGTCGGGCGTACACAAATCGCCCGCAGAAGCGCGGCCGTCTGGACCGATGGCTGTGTAGAAGTACTCG
CCGATAGTGGAAACCGACGCCCCAGCACTCGTCCGAGGGCAAAGGAATAGCACGTACTACGAGATTTCGA
TTCCACCGCCGCCTTCTATGAAAGGTTGGGCTTCGGAATCGTTTTCCGGGACGCCGGCTGGATGATCCTC
CAGCGCGGGGATCTCATGCTGGAGTTCTTCGCCCACCCCAACTTGTTTATTGCAGCTTATAATGGTTACA
AATAAAGCAATAGCATCACAAATTTCACAAATAAAGCATTTTTTTCACTGCATTCTAGTTGTGGTTTGTC
CAAACTCATCAATGTATCTTATCATGTCTGTATACCGTCGACCTCTAGCTAGAGCTTGGCGTAATCATGG
TCATAGCTGTTTCCTGTGTGAAATTGTTATCCGCTCACAATTCCACACAACATACGAGCCGGAAGCATAA
AGTGTAAAGCCTGGGGTGCCTAATGAGTGAGCTAACTCACATTAATTGCGTTGCGCTCACTGCCCGCTTT
CCAGTCGGGAAACCTGTCGTGCCAGCTGCATTAATGAATCGGCCAACGCGCGGGGAGAGGCGGTTTGCGT
ATTGGGCGCTCTTCCGCTTCCTCGCTCACTGACTCGCTGCGCTCGGTCGTTCGGCTGCGGCGAGCGGTAT
CAGCTCACTCAAAGGCGGTAATACGGTTATCCACAGAATCAGGGGATAACGCAGGAAAGAACATGTGAGC
AAAAGGCCAGCAAAAGGCCAGGAACCGTAAAAAGGCCGCGTTGCTGGCGTTTTTCCATAGGCTCCGCCCC
CCTGACGAGCATCACAAAAATCGACGCTCAAGTCAGAGGTGGCGAAACCCGACAGGACTATAAAGATACC
AGGCGTTTCCCCCTGGAAGCTCCCTCGTGCGCTCTCCTGTTCCGACCCTGCCGCTTACCGGATACCTGTC
CGCCTTTCTCCCTTCGGGAAGCGTGGCGCTTTCTCATAGCTCACGCTGTAGGTATCTCAGTTCGGTGTAG
GTCGTTCGCTCCAAGCTGGGCTGTGTGCACGAACCCCCCGTTCAGCCCGACCGCTGCGCCTTATCCGGTA
ACTATCGTCTTGAGTCCAACCCGGTAAGACACGACTTATCGCCACTGGCAGCAGCCACTGGTAACAGGAT
TAGCAGAGCGAGGTATGTAGGCGGTGCTACAGAGTTCTTGAAGTGGTGGCCTAACTACGGCTACACTAGA
AGGACAGTATTTGGTATCTGCGCTCTGCTGAAGCCAGTTACCTTCGGAAAAAGAGTTGGTAGCTCTTGAT
CCGGCAAACAAACCACCGCTGGTAGCGGTGGTTTTTTTGTTTGCAAGCAGCAGATTACGCGCAGAAAAAA
AGGATCTCAAGAAGATCCTTTGATCTTTTCTACGGGGTCTGACGCTCAGTGGAACGAAAACTCACGTTAA
GGGATTTTGGTCATGAGATTATCAAAAAGGATCTTCACCTAGATCCTTTTAAATTAAAAATGAAGTTTTA
AATCAATCTAAAGTATATATGAGTAAACTTGGTCTGACAGTTACCAATGCTTAATCAGTGAGGCACCTAT
CTCAGCGATCTGTCTATTTCGTTCATCCATAGTTGCCTGACTCCCCGTCGTGTAGATAACTACGATACGG
GAGGGCTTACCATCTGGCCCCAGTGCTGCAATGATACCGCGAGACCCACGCTCACCGGCTCCAGATTTAT
CAGCAATAAACCAGCCAGCCGGAAGGGCCGAGCGCAGAAGTGGTCCTGCAACTTTATCCGCCTCCATCCA
GTCTATTAATTGTTGCCGGGAAGCTAGAGTAAGTAGTTCGCCAGTTAATAGTTTGCGCAACGTTGTTGCC
ATTGCTACAGGCATCGTGGTGTCACGCTCGTCGTTTGGTATGGCTTCATTCAGCTCCGGTTCCCAACGAT
CAAGGCGAGTTACATGATCCCCCATGTTGTGCAAAAAAGCGGTTAGCTCCTTCGGTCCTCCGATCGTTGT
CAGAAGTAAGTTGGCCGCAGTGTTATCACTCATGGTTATGGCAGCACTGCATAATTCTCTTACTGTCATG
CCATCCGTAAGATGCTTTTCTGTGACTGGTGAGTACTCAACCAAGTCATTCTGAGAATAGTGTATGCGGC
GACCGAGTTGCTCTTGCCCGGCGTCAATACGGGATAATACCGCGCCACATAGCAGAACTTTAAAAGTGCT
CATCATTGGAAAACGTTCTTCGGGGCGAAAACTCTCAAGGATCTTACCGCTGTTGAGATCCAGTTCGATG
TAACCCACTCGTGCACCCAACTGATCTTCAGCATCTTTTACTTTCACCAGCGTTTCTGGGTGAGCAAAAA
CAGGAAGGCAAAATGCCGCAAAAAAGGGAATAAGGGCGACACGGAAATGTTGAATACTCATACTCTTCCT
TTTTCAATATTATTGAAGCATTTATCAGGGTTATTGTCTCATGAGCGGATACATATTTGAATGTATTTAG
AAAAATAAACAAATAGGGGTTCCGCGCACATTTCCCCGAAAAGTGCCACCTGACGTC
Features (pLannotate 1.2.2; 23 found; start..end, strand, type, name):
     28..80      -  misc_feature   bom (fragment): basis of mobility region from pBR322
    235..614     +  enhancer       CMV enhancer: human cytomegalovirus immediate early enhancer
    615..818     +  promoter       CMV promoter: human cytomegalovirus (CMV) immediate early promoter
    814..847     +  LTR            5' LTR (truncated) (fragment): truncated 5' long terminal repeat (LTR) from HIV-1
    863..881     +  promoter       T7 promoter: promoter for bacteriophage T7 RNA polymerase
    962..1675    +  CDS            mCitrine: mCitrine is a basic (constitutively fluorescent) yellow fluorescent protein published in 2001, derived from Aequorea victoria.
   1727..2959    +  CDS            PTK2 (fragment) (sequence partly withheld): FAK1_CHICK - Also known as FAK, FAK1. Experimental evidence at protein level: Swiss-Prot protein existence level 1. Non-receptor protein-tyrosine kinase that plays an essential role in regulating cell migration, adhesion, spreading, reorganization of the actin cytoskeleton, formation and disassembly of focal adhesions and cell protrusions, cell cycle progression, cell proliferation and apoptosis. Required for early embryonic development, embryonic angiogenesis, normal cardiomyocyte migration and proliferation, and normal heart development. Regulates axon growth and neuronal cell migration, axo
   2996..3016    +  CDS            TEV site: tobacco etch virus (TEV) protease recognition and cleavage site
   3272..3985    +  CDS            mCerulean: mCerulean is a basic (constitutively fluorescent) cyan fluorescent protein published in 2005, derived from Aequorea victoria. It is reported to be a very rapidly-maturing monomer.
   4084..4308    +  polyA_signal   bGH poly(A) signal: bovine growth hormone polyadenylation signal
   4312..4333    +  promoter       SV40 promoter (fragment): SV40 enhancer and early promoter
   4354..4587    +  rep_origin     f1 ori (fragment) (sequence partly withheld): f1 bacteriophage origin of replication; arrow indicates direction of (+) strand synthesis
   4592..4639    +  protein_bind   FRT: FLP-mediated recombination occurs in the 8-bp core sequence TCTAGAAA (Turan and Bode, 2011). FLP recombinase from the Saccharomyces cerevisiae 2μ plasmid
   4647..5669    +  CDS            HygR: aminoglycoside phosphotransferase from E. coli; aph(4)-Ia; confers resistance to hygromycin
   5679..5804    +  CDS            ble (fragment): BLE_KLEPN - Experimental evidence at protein level: Swiss-Prot protein existence level 1. Binding protein with a strong affinity to the bleomycin family of antibiotics. Binds to CL990; an antimitotic-antibiotic compound. From Klebsiella pneumoniae.
   5799..5920    +  polyA_signal   SV40 poly(A) signal: SV40 polyadenylation signal
   5993..6009    -  protein_bind   lac operator: The lac repressor binds to the lac operator to inhibit transcription in E. coli. This inhibition can be relieved by adding lactose or isopropyl-β-D-thiogalactopyranoside (IPTG). lac repressor encoded by lacI
   6017..6047    -  promoter       lac promoter: promoter for the E. coli lac operon
   6062..6083    -  protein_bind   CAP binding site: CAP binding activates transcription in the presence of cAMP. E. coli catabolite activator protein
   6096..6188    -  CDS            lacI (fragment): lac repressor; lacI; The lac repressor binds to the lac operator to inhibit transcription in E. coli. This inhibition can be relieved by adding lactose or isopropyl-β-D-thiogalactopyranoside (IPTG).
   6371..6959    -  rep_origin     ori: high-copy-number ColE1/pMB1/pBR322/pUC origin of replication
   7130..7990    -  CDS            AmpR: β-lactamase; bla; confers resistance to ampicillin, carbenicillin, and related antibiotics
   7991..8095    -  promoter       AmpR promoter: bla
