[The description below was written by a language model from this plasmid's Addgene catalogue record and pLannotate feature annotations shown in this document.]
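Description:
pCDNA-FRT-FAK-FERM10 is an 8.1 kb mammalian expression plasmid built on the Invitrogen pcDNA5/FRT backbone. It is propagated in E. coli through a high-copy ColE1/pUC-type origin with ampicillin selection (AmpR and its bla promoter). The backbone also carries a single FRT site placed directly upstream of a hygromycin resistance coding sequence followed by an SV40 poly(A) signal. In this vector family the HygR gene has no promoter of its own on the plasmid. It becomes expressed only after FLP recombinase inserts the plasmid into a matching genomic FRT site in a suitable host cell line, which allows hygromycin selection of single-site stable integrants. The plasmid can also be used for transient transfection.

The insert, cloned between HindIII and NotI, is expressed from the CMV enhancer/promoter and terminated by the bGH poly(A) signal. An upstream T7 promoter mainly serves as a sequencing primer site. The open reading frame encodes a single-chain FRET sensor: mCitrine at the N terminus (the catalogue also lists an N-terminal FLAG tag, which is not annotated in the feature table), then a fragment of chicken focal adhesion kinase (PTK2/FAK), a TEV protease cleavage site, an unannotated stretch that presumably holds the synthetic 10 nm linker named in the record, and C-terminal mCerulean. According to the stated purpose and the construct name, the FAK portion includes the FERM region but lacks the kinase domain. The construct therefore serves as a control for FAK FRET sensors used to visualise FAK regulation in live cells, reporting the baseline cyan-to-yellow energy transfer when the kinase domain is absent. The depositor notes that minor discrepancies between the QC and full sequences have no functional consequence.
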