Addgene plasmid #59126: pCDNA-FRT-FAK-FERM10
Purpose: FAK fret control sensor without kinase domain with 10 nm linker
Depositing lab: Sivaraj Sivaramakrishnan. Depositing organization: University of Michigan. Publication: Visualizing and manipulating focal adhesion kinase regulation in live cells. Ritt M, Guan JL, Sivaramakrishnan S. J Biol Chem. 2013 Mar 29;288(13):8875-86. doi: 10.1074/jbc.M112.421164. Epub 2013 Feb 7. PubMed 23393139.
Backbone
  Vector backbone: pcDNA-5/FRT
  Backbone manufacturer: Invitrogen
  Backbone size w/o insert (bp): 5002
  Total vector size (bp): 8126
  Vector type: Mammalian Expression
  Selectable markers: Hygromycin
Growth in bacteria
  Bacterial resistance: Ampicillin, 100 μg/mL
  Growth temperature: 37°C
  Growth strain: DH5alpha
  Copy number: High Copy
Gene/Insert
  Gene/Insert name: Focal Adhesion Kinase (alt name: FAK)
  Species: G. gallus (chicken), Synthetic
  Insert size (bp): 3124
  Promoter: CMV
  Tag / fusion protein: FLAG (N terminal on insert); mCitrine (N terminal on insert); mCerulean (C terminal on insert)
  Cloning method: Restriction Enzyme; 5′ cloning site HindIII (not destroyed); 3′ cloning site NotI (not destroyed)
  Sequencing primers: 5′ T7; 3′ BGHR
Terms and licenses: Academic/Nonprofit Terms; Industry Terms: Not Available to Industry
Depositor comments: Discrepancies between QC and full sequence are of no functional consequence
How to cite: pCDNA-FRT-FAK-FERM10 was a gift from Sivaraj Sivaramakrishnan (Addgene plasmid # 59126 ; http://n2t.net/addgene:59126 ; RRID:Addgene_59126)
