>Addgene plasmid #59126 | pCDNA-FRT-FAK-FERM10 | addgene partial sequence | sequence record 94214 | T7 5'-TAATACGACTCACTATAGGG-3'
TTATGGACTACAAGGACGATGACGACAAGGGAAGCGGAGGAAGCGGAGTGAGCAAGGGCGAGGAGCTGTT
CACCGGGGTGGTGCCCATCCTGGTCGAGCTGGACGGCGACGTAAACGGCCACAAGTTCAGCGTGTCCGGC
GAGGGCGAGGGCGATGCCACCTACGGCAAGCTGACCCTGAAGTTCATCTGCACCACCGGCAAGCTGCCCG
TGCCCTGGCCCACCCTCGTGACCACCTTCGGCTACGGCCTGATGTGCTTCGCCCGCTACCCCGACCACAT
GAAGCAGCACGACTTCTTCAAGTCCGCCATGCCCGAAGGCTACGTCCAGGAGCGCACCATCTTCTTCAAG
GACGACGGCAACTACAAGACCCGCGCCGAGGTGAAGTTCGAGGGCGACACCCTGGTGAACCGCATCGAGC
TGAAGGGCATCGACTTCAAGGAGGACGGCAACATCCTGGGGCACAAGCTGGAGTACAACTACAACAGCCA
CAACGTCTATATCATGGCCGACAAGCAGAAGAACGGCATCAAGGTGAACTTCAAGATCCGCCACAACATC
GAGGACGGCAGCGTGCAGCTCGCCGACCACTACCAGCAGAACACCCCCATCGGCGACGGCCCCGTGCTGC
TGCCCGACAACCACTACCTGAGCTACCAGTCCAAACTGAGCAAAGACCCCAACGAGAAGCGCGATCACAT
GGTCCTGCTGGAGTTCGTGACCGCCGCCGGGATCACTCTCGGCATGGACGAGCTGTACAAGTCTAGA
