>Addgene plasmid #59126 | pCDNA-FRT-FAK-FERM10 | addgene partial sequence | sequence record 94275 | BGH-rev 5'-TAGAAGGCACAGTCGAGG-3'
GAGCGGCCGCTCATCCGCTTCCTCCGCTTCCTCCGCTTCCTCCGCTTCCGTTAATTAACTTGTACAGCTC
GTCCATGCCGAGAGTGATCCCGGCGGCGGTCACGAACTCCAGCAGGACCATGTGATCGCGCTTCTCGTTG
GGGTCTTTGCTCAGCTTGGACTGGGTGCTCAGGTAGTGGTTGTCGGGCAGCAGCACGGGGCCGTCGCCGA
TGGGGGTGTTCTGCTGGTAGTGGTCGGCGAGCTGCACGCTGCCGTCCTCGATGTTGTGGCGGATCTTGAA
GTTGGCCTTGATGCCGTTCTTCTGCTTGTCGGCGGTGATATAGACGTTGTCGCTGATGGCGTTGTACTCC
AGCTTGTGCCCCAGGATGTTGCCGTCCTCCTTGAAGTCGATGCCCTTCAGCTCGATGCGGTTCACCAGGG
TGTCGCCCTCGAACTTCACCTCGGCGCGGGTCTTGTAGTTGCCGTCGTCCTTGAAGAAGATGGTGCGCTC
CTGGACGTAGCCTTCGGGCATGGCGGACTTGAAGAAGTCGTGCTGCTTCATGTGGTCGGGGTAGCGGGCG
AAGCACTGCACGCCCCAGGTCAGGGTGGTCACGAGGGTGGGCCAGGGCACGGGCAGCTTGCCGGTGGTGC
AGATGAACTTCAGGGTCAGCTTGCCGTAGGTGGCATCGCCCTCGCCCTCGCCGGACACGCTGAACTTGTG
GCCGTTTACGTCGCCGTCCAGCTCGACCAGGATGGGCACCACCCCGGTGAACAGCTCCTCGCCCTTGCTC
ACGGGCGCGCCGCCAGA
