>Addgene plasmid #59126 | pCDNA-FRT-FAK-FERM10 | addgene partial sequence | sequence record 94534 | FERM-F 5'-CCTACGGAGAGATGAGAGGC-3'
[162 nt withheld, positions 1-162]
GACAAGGAATGCTTCAAGTGTGCCCTTGGTTCAAGCTGGATTATTTCAGTGGAGCTGGCAATTGGCCCAG
AGGAAGGAATCAGCTACCTTACAGACAAGGGTGCAAATCCAACTCACCTGGCAGATTTTAATCAAGTACA
AACTATTCAGTATTCAAACAGTGAAGACAAGGACAGAAAAGGGATGTTGCAACTGAAGATAGCTGGTGCA
CCTGAGCCTCTGACAGTGACAGCACCATCCTTAACCATTGCAGAGAATATGGCTGACTTGATAGACGGAT
ACTGCCGACTGGTGAATGGAGCCACGCAATCTTTTATTATCAGGCCACAGAAAGAAGGTGAAAGAGCTTT
ACCATCAATACCAAAGCTGGCCAACAATGAGAAGCAAGGAGTAAGGTCGCACACAGTCTCTGTATCAGAA
ACAGATGACTATGCAGAGATAATAGATGAAGAAGATACTTATACAATGGGAAGCGGAGGAAGCGGAGAAT
TCGGAAGCGGAGGAAGCGGAGAAAACCTGTATTTTCAGGGCGGAAGCGGAGAAGAGGAAGAGAAAAAAAA
ACAGCAGGAAGAGGAAGCAGAAAGGCTGAGGCGTATTCAAG
