>Addgene plasmid #59126 | pCDNA-FRT-FAK-FERM10 | addgene partial sequence | sequence record 94536 | FERM-R 5'-ACTGAATCTAGCAAACTCTTCGG-3'
[101 nt withheld, positions 1-101]
GTTTAAAGTTGGTTTGTCCTCAGTGAACTGGTTTAGAAATCCTTTGGGCAGGTACCGAATTCTCAGTTCA
TATTTCCATTCTTCTGGAGGATGTGCTAGTTCAAATTTCTCTCTCACATTGGATACCCCCATGTCCAGGT
GCAGCCAGTGAACCTCCTCAGACTGCAGATGACTGAGTCGCAACCCATAGCAGGCCACATTTTTCACTTT
GTGACAGTCCACAATCTTCTGTATTATGCCTCGAACATCAGTAGCATCTCCATGCCGGATAATGCTGGCC
CACGTCGTTGGCTCGCTGCTGTTTTCAAAGTAGTGAAAAACCTTTAGGACTCGCTCCATGGCCCCCGGGG
AACGCTCCATCCCAGTACCGAGGTGCGTCTTTGCACTTGAACTTGGTGTATGATTCAAGTTTGGATCAAG
GTAAGCTGCTGCCATTCCGCTTCCTCCGCTTCCTCTAGACTTGTACAGCTCGTCCATGCCGAGAGTGATC
CCGGCGGCGGTCACGAACTCCAGCAGGACCATGTGATCGCGCTTCTCGTTGGGGTCTTTGCTCAGTTTGG
ACTGGTAGCTCAGGTAGTGGTTGTCGGGCAGCAGCAC
