>Addgene plasmid #59126 | pCDNA-FRT-FAK-FERM10 | addgene partial sequence | sequence record 94537 | ER/K-F 5'-AAGGAGTAAGGTCGCACACA-3'
TAGATGAAGAAGATACTTATACAATGGGAAGCGGAGGAAGCGGAGAATTCGGAAGCGGAGGAAGCGGAGA
AAACCTGTATTTTCAGGGCGGAAGCGGAGAAGAGGAAGAGAAAAAAAAACAGCAGGAAGAGGAAGCAGAA
AGGCTGAGGCGTATTCAAGAAGAAATGGAAAAGGAAAGAAAAAGACGTGAAGAAGATGAACAACGTCGAA
GAAAGGAGGAGGAGGAAAGGCGGATGAAACTTGAGATGGAAGCAAAGAGAAAACAAGAAGAAGAAGAGAG
AAAGAAAAGGGAAGATGATGAAAAACGCAAGAAGAAGGGCTCTGGCGGCTCTGGCGGCGCGCCCGTGAGC
AAGGGCGAGGAGCTGTTCACCGGGGTGGTGCCCATCCTGGTCGAGCTGGACGGCGACGTAAACGGCCACA
AGTTCAGCGTGTCCGGCGAGGGCGAGGGCGATGCCACCTACGGCAAGCTGACCCTGAAGTTCATCTGCAC
CACCGGCAAGCTGCCCGTGCCCTGGCCCACCCTCGTGACCACCCTGACCTGGGGCGTGCAGTGCTTCGCC
CGCTACCCCGACCACATGAAGCAGCACGACTTCTTCAAGTCCGCCATGCCCGAAGGCTACGTCCAGGAGC
GCACCATCTTCTTCAAGGACGACGGCAACTACAAGACCCGCGCCGAGGTGAAGTTCGAGGGCGACACCCT
GGTGAACCGCATCGAGCTGAAGGGCATCGACTTCAAGGAGGACGGCAACATCCTGGGGCACAAGCTGGAG
TACAACGCCATCAGCGACAACGTCTATATCACCGCCGACAAGCAGAAGAACGGCATCAAGGCCAACTTCA
AGAT
